Addgene plasmid #105948: HS-EB3-GFP
Purpose: heat shock inducible transgenesis
Depositing lab: Caren Norden. Depositing organization: Max Planck Institute of Molecular Cell Biology and Genetics. Publication: Interkinetic nuclear migration is centrosome independent and ensures apical cell division to maintain tissue integrity. Strzyz PJ, Lee HO, Sidhaye J, Weber IP, Leung LC, Norden C. Dev Cell. 2015 Jan 26;32(2):203-19. doi: 10.1016/j.devcel.2014.12.001. Epub 2015 Jan 15. PubMed 25600237.
Backbone
  Vector backbone: pCS2+ hsp70
  Vector type: Bacterial Expression
Growth in bacteria
  Bacterial resistance: Kanamycin, 50 μg/mL
  Growth temperature: 37°C
  Growth strain: DH5alpha
  Copy number: High Copy
Gene/Insert
  Gene/Insert name: EB3
  Species: H. sapiens (human)
  GenBank ID: NP_036458.2
  Entrez Gene: MAPRE3 (a.k.a. EB3, EBF3, EBF3-S, RP3)
  Tag / fusion protein: EGFP (C terminal on insert)
  Cloning method: Restriction Enzyme; 5′ cloning site unknown (unknown if destroyed); 3′ cloning site unknown (unknown if destroyed)
Terms and licenses: Academic/Nonprofit Terms; Industry Terms: Not Available to Industry
How to cite: HS-EB3-GFP was a gift from Caren Norden (Addgene plasmid # 105948 ; http://n2t.net/addgene:105948 ; RRID:Addgene_105948)
