[The description below was written by a language model from this plasmid's Addgene catalogue record and pLannotate feature annotations shown in this document.]
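Description:
HS-EB3-GFP is a 6.6 kb plasmid for heat-shock-inducible expression of human EB3 (MAPRE3) fused at its C terminus to EGFP. The catalogue lists the backbone as pCS2+ hsp70 and the vector type as bacterial expression, although the stated purpose is heat shock inducible transgenesis. The annotated features look more like an EGFP-N-type vector than a classical pCS2+. They include a high-copy ColE1/pUC origin, an f1 origin, and a Tn5 NeoR/KanR gene preceded by both a bacterial bla promoter and the SV40 enhancer/early promoter and followed by an HSV TK polyadenylation signal. This arrangement gives kanamycin selection in E. coli, matching the catalogue, and could in principle give G418 selection in eukaryotic cells.

The payload is a single open reading frame. The MAPRE3 coding sequence is followed after a short linker by mammalian codon-optimised EGFP, and the unit ends in an SV40 polyadenylation signal. No promoter is annotated upstream of the fusion. However, about 1.5 kb of unannotated sequence lies between two multiple-cloning-site fragments just before the EB3 start. This is where the hsp70 heat shock promoter implied by the backbone name would be expected, though the feature table does not confirm it, and the record does not state the promoter's species of origin. The cloning sites are also unrecorded.

EB3 is a plus-end tracking protein that binds growing microtubule tips, so the GFP fusion labels polymerising microtubule ends as moving comets in live imaging. Placing it under heat shock control lets the timing and level of expression be set by a temperature shift. This is useful for following microtubule dynamics and orientation at defined developmental stages.
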