Features (pLannotate 1.2.2; 14 found; start..end, strand, type, name):
    226..273     +  misc_feature   MCS (fragment): multiple cloning site
   1807..1824    +  misc_feature   MCS (fragment): multiple cloning site
   1832..2674    +  CDS            MAPRE3: MARE3_HUMAN - Experimental evidence at protein level: Swiss-Prot protein existence level 1. Plus-end tracking protein (+TIP) that binds to the plus-end of microtubules and regulates the dynamics of the microtubule cytoskeleton. Promotes microtubule growth. May be involved in spindle function by stabilizing microtubules and anchoring them at centrosomes. Also acts as a regulator of minus-end microtubule organization: interacts with the complex formed by AKAP9 and PDE4DIP, leading to recruit CAMSAP2 to the Golgi apparatus, thereby tethering non- centrosomal minus-end microtubules to the Golgi, a
   2696..3415    +  CDS            EGFP: the original enhanced GFP (Yang et al., 1996) mammalian codon-optimized
   3458..3541    +  CDS            large T antigen (fragment): large T antigen from SV40 (simian virus 40)
   3564..3685    +  polyA_signal   SV40 poly(A) signal: SV40 polyadenylation signal
   3719..4147    -  rep_origin     f1 ori (sequence partly withheld): f1 bacteriophage origin of replication; arrow indicates direction of (+) strand synthesis
   4174..4278    +  promoter       AmpR promoter: bla
   4280..4637    +  promoter       SV40 promoter: SV40 enhancer and early promoter
   4672..5466    +  CDS            NeoR/KanR: aminoglycoside phosphotransferase from Tn5; aph(3')-II (or nptII); confers resistance to neomycin, kanamycin, and G418 (Geneticin®)
   5487..5639    +  CDS            ble (fragment): BLE_KLEPN - Experimental evidence at protein level: Swiss-Prot protein existence level 1. Binding protein with a strong affinity to the bleomycin family of antibiotics. Binds to CL990; an antimitotic-antibiotic compound. From Klebsiella pneumoniae.
   5698..5745    +  polyA_signal   HSV TK poly(A) signal: herpes simplex virus thymidine kinase polyadenylation signal (Cole and Stacy, 1985)
   5836..5852    -  polyA_signal   bGH poly(A) signal (fragment): bovine growth hormone polyadenylation signal
   6074..102     +  rep_origin     ori (across the origin): high-copy-number ColE1/pMB1/pBR322/pUC origin of replication
>Addgene plasmid #105948 | HS-EB3-GFP | addgene full sequence | sequence record 203026 | Addgene NGS Result
GGGGGAAACGCCTGGTATCTTTATAGTCCTGTCGGGTTTCGCCACCTCTGACTTGAGCGTCGATTTTTGT
GATGCTCGTCAGGGGGGCGGAGCCTATGGAAAAACGCCAGCAACGCGGCCTTTTTACGGTTCCTGGCCTT
TTGCTGGCCTTTTGCTCACATGTTCTTTCCTGCGTTATCCCCTGATTCTGTGGATAACCGTATTACCGCC
ATGCATTAGTTATTACTAGCGCTACCGGACTCAGATCTCGAGCTCAAGCTTCGAATTCTGCAGCCCGGGG
GATCCTTCAGGGGTGTCGCTTGGTTATTTCCAAAAATCAAATTAATTTTATTAAACTATTAGAACGAGCA
TGTTTTGTCTATATGCTACAGAAGATAAAAAATAATAGGAGTTAACAGTTATAAAACAACACACTTTGTT
TCTATTGATTGTTGACCACACTGGGGTCTCATTAAGTTAGATTAAAGACACACTAACTGGGTCAAAAGCA
GCAGATTGATTTCATAGCACCAGGGTAAACTTTCTAACACTTTTACGGCAATCATATACATTAAAATTAA
ATACAGACCACGACTGAACAAGGAGGATGATCTCCAATATTAAACAAAGAGACTTGTGCCTATTTCTCTG
AGGGTAAACATGACCTCTCAAGTTAGCAAGTTGTTTTTAACACTACAAAAATAGTTAAGACTGCAATCCC
AGAATAAAGTATTGGTTTTAACCAATCAATATAGTACAGTAAACATCCATTTGTTTTGTTGAAACGTTAA
ACAAATCTGACCAAAGCTATTAGCTTATATAAAACAGGTTTGCCTTCTATGTAGCTGAAAACACCACAGG
CCCGATTTTGCTACTGTGTAAAACATTTCAGCAAGATTTTTTTATTGCATTTTTTTTTACTGAATCGTTC
AAACATTTTATCATTTTAGTTTGTTCATTCATTGCAACTGGAAAAACAACACATCACACAACCGCACATA
TTTCAGCAATAAGTACAATAAAACACTCAAATAAAAAAAACATTTTAAATCTCTTTGTATTTTTGACCGC
TGTTTCGCGTAATTTCACGGTAAAACTCTGGAAATCTCCACTACATTCCTCTCAGCGGCTCCTCTCAATG
ACAGCTGAAGAAGTGACGCGGCTGCCTGCTGTGTTTTGATTGGTCGAATTCACTGGAGGCTTCCAGAACA
GTGTAGAGTCTGAACGGGTGCGCGCTCTGCTGTATTTAAAGGGCGAAAGAGAGACCGCAGAGAAACTCAA
CCGAAGAGAAGCGACTTGACAAAGAAGAAAAGAGCAGCCTGACAGGACTTTTTCCCCGACGAGGTGTTTA
TTCGCTCTATTTAAGAATCTACTGTAAGGTAAGTCTCAATATATTGTACTCTATTGGCTAATCAGAATTA
TATAGAGATTATATGTACTTAATGTCAAAAAATCAACTTTGTATATGTAATCTTTTTACATGTGGACTGC
CTATGTTCATCTTATTTTAGGTCTACTAGAAAATTATATTTCCCGTTTTCACAATAAGGATTTTTAAAAA
AAGCAATGAACAGACGGGCATTTACTTTATGTTGCTGACATTATTTTATATGAGCATAATAACCATAAAT
ACTAGCAAATGTCCTAAATGAATTTGTGTTAATGTTGTCTACAAAAGAAAATTAGCGTTTTACTTGTACA
ACTAATAATAACTTGGTTATTAAGAGAATTTCACTTGTTGACTAGAAAAATCCTTTCATAATGAAACAAT
TGCACCATAAATTGTATAAATATAAAATTAATTCTAATTGTTTTTTTTTCCTGCAGTCGAATTCTGCAGT
CGACTGCCACCATGGCCGTCAATGTGTACTCCACATCTGTGACCAGTGAAAATCTGAGTCGCCATGATAT
GCTTGCATGGGTCAACGACTCCCTGCACCTCAACTATACCAAGATAGAACAGCTTTGTTCAGGGGCAGCC
TACTGCCAGTTCATGGACATGCTCTTCCCCGGCTGTGTGCACTTGAGGAAAGTGAAGTTCCAGGCCAAAC
TAGAGCATGAATACATCCACAACTTCAAGGTGCTGCAAGCAGCTTTCAAGAAGATGGGTGTTGACAAAAT
CATTCCTGTAGAGAAATTAGTGAAAGGAAAATTCCAAGATAATTTTGAGTTTATTCAGTGGTTTAAGAAA
TTCTTTGACGCAAACTATGATGGAAAGGATTACAACCCTCTGCTGGCGCGGCAGGGCCAGGACGTAGCGC
CACCTCCTAACCCAGGTGATCAGATCTTCAACAAATCCAAGAAACTCATTGGCACAGCAGTTCCACAGAG
GACGTCCCCCACAGGCCCAAAAAACATGCAGACCTCTGGCCGGCTGAGCAATGTGGCCCCCCCCTGCATT
CTCCGGAAGAATCCTCCATCAGCCCGAAATGGCGGCCATGAGACTGATGCCCAAATTCTTGAACTCAACC
AACAGCTGGTGGACTTGAAGCTGACAGTGGATGGGCTGGAGAAGGAACGTGACTTCTACTTCAGCAAACT
TCGTGACATCGAGCTCATCTGCCAGGAGCATGAAAGTGAAAACAGCCCTGTTATCTCAGGCATCATTGGC
ATCCTCTATGCCACAGAGGAAGGATTCGCACCCCCTGAGGACGATGAGATTGAAGAGCATCAACAAGAAG
ACCAGGACGAGTACCTGGATCCACCGGTCGCCACCATGGTGAGCAAGGGCGAGGAGCTGTTCACCGGGGT
GGTGCCCATCCTGGTCGAGCTGGACGGCGACGTAAACGGCCACAAGTTCAGCGTGTCCGGCGAGGGCGAG
GGCGATGCCACCTACGGCAAGCTGACCCTGAAGTTCATCTGCACCACCGGCAAGCTGCCCGTGCCCTGGC
CCACCCTCGTGACCACCCTGACCTACGGCGTGCAGTGCTTCAGCCGCTACCCCGACCACATGAAGCAGCA
CGACTTCTTCAAGTCCGCCATGCCCGAAGGCTACGTCCAGGAGCGCACCATCTTCTTCAAGGACGACGGC
AACTACAAGACCCGCGCCGAGGTGAAGTTCGAGGGCGACACCCTGGTGAACCGCATCGAGCTGAAGGGCA
TCGACTTCAAGGAGGACGGCAACATCCTGGGGCACAAGCTGGAGTACAACTACAACAGCCACAACGTCTA
TATCATGGCCGACAAGCAGAAGAACGGCATCAAGGTGAACTTCAAGATCCGCCACAACATCGAGGACGGC
AGCGTGCAGCTCGCCGACCACTACCAGCAGAACACCCCCATCGGCGACGGCCCCGTGCTGCTGCCCGACA
ACCACTACCTGAGCACCCAGTCCGCCCTGAGCAAAGACCCCAACGAGAAGCGCGATCACATGGTCCTGCT
GGAGTTCGTGACCGCCGCCGGGATCACTCTCGGCATGGACGAGCTGTACAAGTAAAGCGGCCTCGAGCCT
CTAGCGACCCGGGCGGCCGCGACTCTAGATCATAATCAGCCATACCACATTTGTAGAGGTTTTACTTGCT
TTAAAAAACCTCCCACACCTCCCCCTGAACCTGAAACATAAAATGAATGCAATTGTTGTTGTTAACTTGT
TTATTGCAGCTTATAATGGTTACAAATAAAGCAATAGCATCACAAATTTCACAAATAAAGCATTTTTTTC
ACTGCATTCTAGTTGTGGTTTGTCCAAACTCATCAATGTATCTTAAGGCGTAAATTGTAAGCGTTAATAT
TTTGTTAAAATTCGCGTTAAATTTTTGTTAAATCAGCTCATTTTTTAACCAATAGGCCGAAATCGGCAAA
ATCCCTTATAAATCAAAAGAATAGACCGAGATAGGGT
[37 nt withheld, positions 3818-3854]
AAAGAACGTGGACTCCAACGTCAAAGG
[49 nt withheld, positions 3882-3930]
T
[91 nt withheld, positions 3932-4022]
G
[124 nt withheld, positions 4024-4147]
CAGGTGGCACTTTTCGGGGAAATGTGCGCGGAACCCCTATTTGTTTATTTTTCTAAATACATTCAAATAT
GTATCCGCTCATGAGACAATAACCCTGATAAATGCTTCAATAATATTGAAAAAGGAAGAGTCCTGAGGCG
GAAAGAACCAGCTGTGGAATGTGTGTCAGTTAGGGTGTGGAAAGTCCCCAGGCTCCCCAGCAGGCAGAAG
TATGCAAAGCATGCATCTCAATTAGTCAGCAACCAGGTGTGGAAAGTCCCCAGGCTCCCCAGCAGGCAGA
AGTATGCAAAGCATGCATCTCAATTAGTCAGCAACCATAGTCCCGCCCCTAACTCCGCCCATCCCGCCCC
TAACTCCGCCCAGTTCCGCCCATTCTCCGCCCCATGGCTGACTAATTTTTTTTATTTATGCAGAGGCCGA
GGCCGCCTCGGCCTCTGAGCTATTCCAGAAGTAGTGAGGAGGCTTTTTTGGAGGCCTAGGCTTTTGCAAA
GATCGATCAAGAGACAGGATGAGGATCGTTTCGCATGATTGAACAAGATGGATTGCACGCAGGTTCTCCG
GCCGCTTGGGTGGAGAGGCTATTCGGCTATGACTGGGCACAACAGACAATCGGCTGCTCTGATGCCGCCG
TGTTCCGGCTGTCAGCGCAGGGGCGCCCGGTTCTTTTTGTCAAGACCGACCTGTCCGGTGCCCTGAATGA
ACTGCAAGACGAGGCAGCGCGGCTATCGTGGCTGGCCACGACGGGCGTTCCTTGCGCAGCTGTGCTCGAC
GTTGTCACTGAAGCGGGAAGGGACTGGCTGCTATTGGGCGAAGTGCCGGGGCAGGATCTCCTGTCATCTC
ACCTTGCTCCTGCCGAGAAAGTATCCATCATGGCTGATGCAATGCGGCGGCTGCATACGCTTGATCCGGC
TACCTGCCCATTCGACCACCAAGCGAAACATCGCATCGAGCGAGCACGTACTCGGATGGAAGCCGGTCTT
GTCGATCAGGATGATCTGGACGAAGAGCATCAGGGGCTCGCGCCAGCCGAACTGTTCGCCAGGCTCAAGG
CGAGCATGCCCGACGGCGAGGATCTCGTCGTGACCCATGGCGATGCCTGCTTGCCGAATATCATGGTGGA
AAATGGCCGCTTTTCTGGATTCATCGACTGTGGCCGGCTGGGTGTGGCGGACCGCTATCAGGACATAGCG
TTGGCTACCCGTGATATTGCTGAAGAGCTTGGCGGCGAATGGGCTGACCGCTTCCTCGTGCTTTACGGTA
TCGCCGCTCCCGATTCGCAGCGCATCGCCTTCTATCGCCTTCTTGACGAGTTCTTCTGAGCGGGACTCTG
GGGTTCGAAATGACCGACCAAGCGACGCCCAACCTGCCATCACGAGATTTCGATTCCACCGCCGCCTTCT
ATGAAAGGTTGGGCTTCGGAATCGTTTTCCGGGACGCCGGCTGGATGATCCTCCAGCGCGGGGATCTCAT
GCTGGAGTTCTTCGCCCACCCTAGGGGGAGGCTAACTGAAACACGGAAGGAGACAATACCGGAAGGAACC
CGCGCTATGACGGCAATAAAAAGACAGAATAAAACGCACGGTGTTGGGTCGTTTGTTCATAAACGCGGGG
TTCGGTCCCAGGGCTGGCACTCTGTCGATACCCCACCGAGACCCCATTGGGGCCAATACGCCCGCGTTTC
TTCCTTTTCCCCACCCCACCCCCCAAGTTCGGGTGAAGGCCCAGGGCTCGCAGCCAACGTCGGGGCGGCA
GGCCCTGCCATAGCCTCAGGTTACTCATATATACTTTAGATTGATTTAAAACTTCATTTTTAATTTAAAA
GGATCTAGGTGAAGATCCTTTTTGATAATCTCATGACCAAAATCCCTTAACGTGAGTTTTCGTTCCACTG
AGCGTCAGACCCCGTAGAAAAGATCAAAGGATCTTCTTGAGATCCTTTTTTTCTGCGCGTAATCTGCTGC
TTGCAAACAAAAAAACCACCGCTACCAGCGGTGGTTTGTTTGCCGGATCAAGAGCTACCAACTCTTTTTC
CGAAGGTAACTGGCTTCAGCAGAGCGCAGATACCAAATACTGTTCTTCTAGTGTAGCCGTAGTTAGGCCA
CCACTTCAAGAACTCTGTAGCACCGCCTACATACCTCGCTCTGCTAATCCTGTTACCAGTGGCTGCTGCC
AGTGGCGATAAGTCGTGTCTTACCGGGTTGGACTCAAGACGATAGTTACCGGATAAGGCGCAGCGGTCGG
GCTGAACGGGGGGTTCGTGCACACAGCCCAGCTTGGAGCGAACGACCTACACCGAACTGAGATACCTACA
GCGTGAGCTATGAGAAAGCGCCACGCTTCCCGAAGGGAGAAAGGCGGACAGGTATCCGGTAAGCGGCAGG
GTCGGAACAGGAGAGCGCACGAGGGAGCTTCCA
